Addgene plasmid #54977: mCherry-Alpha1-Catenin-N-18
Purpose: Localization: Tight Junctions, Excitation: 587, Emission: 610
Depositing lab: Michael Davidson. Depositing organization: Florida State University, Tallahassee.
Backbone
  Vector backbone: mCherry-N1
  Backbone size w/o insert (bp): 4750
  Vector type: Mammalian Expression
  Selectable markers: Neomycin (select with G418)
Growth in bacteria
  Bacterial resistance: Kanamycin, 50 μg/mL
  Growth temperature: 37°C
  Growth strain: DH5alpha
  Copy number: High Copy
Gene/Insert
  Gene/Insert name: Alpha1-Catenin (alt name: NM_009818.1)
  Species: M. musculus (mouse)
  Promoter: CMV
  Tag / fusion protein: mCherry (C terminal on backbone)
  Cloning method: Unknown
  Sequencing primers: 5′ CMV-F; 3′ SV40pA-R
Terms and licenses: Academic/Nonprofit Terms; Industry Terms: Not Available to Industry
Depositor comments: . Excitation = 587; Emission = 610
How to cite: mCherry-Alpha1-Catenin-N-18 was a gift from Michael Davidson (Addgene plasmid # 54977 ; http://n2t.net/addgene:54977 ; RRID:Addgene_54977)
