[The description below was written by a language model from this plasmid's Addgene catalogue record.]
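Description:
mCherry-Alpha1-Catenin-N-18 is a mammalian expression plasmid built on the mCherry-N1 backbone (about 4.75 kb without the insert). It carries the mouse alpha1-catenin coding sequence under the control of the CMV promoter, a strong constitutive promoter suited to transient or stable expression in cultured mammalian cells. The backbone supplies mCherry downstream of the cloning site, so the red fluorescent protein is fused to the C terminus of alpha1-catenin. The "N-18" in the name probably refers to this N1-style arrangement and to a linker of 18 residues between the two proteins, although the record does not state this explicitly. The cloning method is not recorded, and no feature table is provided. The listed sequencing primers point to an SV40 polyadenylation signal following the fusion cassette.

In bacteria the plasmid is maintained at high copy number under kanamycin selection. In mammalian cells a neomycin resistance marker allows selection of stable transfectants with G418. The specific origin of replication is not stated in the record.

The construct is a fluorescent localization marker. Alpha-catenin links cadherin–catenin complexes to the actin cytoskeleton at cell–cell contacts, and the record lists the intended localization as tight junctions. The fusion lets cell–cell junction structures be visualized in live or fixed cells by fluorescence microscopy. The mCherry excitation and emission maxima are recorded as 587 nm and 610 nm, which makes the construct suitable for multicolour imaging alongside green or cyan fluorescent fusions.
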