>Addgene plasmid #54977 | mCherry-Alpha1-Catenin-N-18 | addgene partial sequence | sequence record 99244 | mCherry-F 5'-ccccgtaatgcagaagaaga-3'
CCCCGAGGACGGCGCCCTGAAGGGCGAGATCAAGCAGAGGCTGAAGCTGAAGGACGGCGGCCACTACGAC
GCTGAGGTCAAGACCACCTACAAGGCCAAGAAGCCCGTGCAGCTGCCCGGCGCCTACAACGTCAACATCA
AGTTGGACATCACCTCCCACAACGAGGACTACACCATCGTGGAACAGTACGAACGCGCCGAGGGCCGCCA
CTCCACCGGCGGCATGGACGAGCTGTACAAGTCCGGACTCAGATCTGGCTCCAGCGCAGGCAGCGCATCC
GGCGGAAGCGGAAGCACTGCCGTCCACGCAGGCAACATAAACTTCAAATGGGACCCCAAAAGTCTGGAGA
TTAGGACTCTGGCTGTTGAAAGACTGTTGGAGCCTCTTGTTACACAGGTTACAACCCTGGTAAACACCAA
TAGTAAAGGGCCGTCTAATAAAAAGAGAGGCCGTTCTAAGAAGGCCCATGTTTTGGCTGCATCTGTTGAA
CAAGCAACTGAGAATTTCTTGGAAAAGGGGGATAAAATTGCAAAAGAGAGCCAGTTTCTCAAGGAGGAGC
TTGTGGTTGCTGTAGAAGATGTTCGAAAACAAGGAGATTTGATGAAGAGCGCTGCTGGGGAGTTTGCAGA
TGATCCATGCTCTTCTGTGAAGCGAGGCAACATGGTCCGGGCAGCTCGAGCTTTGCTCTCTGCCGTCACC
CGGCTGCTGATTCTGGCTGACATGGCAGATGTCTACAAATTACTTGTTCAGCTGAAAGTTGTGGAAGATG
GTATATTGAAACTGAGGAATGCTGGCAATGAACAAGACTTAGGGATACAGTACAA
